>Addgene plasmid #26963 | Sus1/PET32a | addgene partial sequence | sequence record 33437 | 26963 with T7-term
CCTTCGGGCTTGTTAGCAGCCGGATCTCAGTGGTGGTGGTGGTGGTGCTCGAGTGCGGCCGCTCATTGTG
TATCTACAATCTCTTCAAGAAATTCCCTTATTTGCTTTAAAACGGTTTCCCTTGTTGAATCCGATACCAT
TTCTAATGCTTTGGGTTCTACGGTGGATAAAATTTGGGTAAAGTTCGTAGATTCATTTATGTTCATCTCT
GATTTGGTCAAATCTTTGACTTTATCCACCCAACCTTCTTGAAGTAGTCTGGCTTTTAGTTCGTTTGAAA
TTAGTTCATAGTTTCCTGATTCTACAAGATATTGTTGTATTTGACTCTTTAATTGCGCAGTATCCATAGT
CATTCCCTGAAAATACAGGTTTTCAGCCATGGCCTTGTCGTCGTCGTCGGTACCCAGATCTGGGCTGTCC
ATGTGCTGGCGTTCGAATTTAGCAGCAGCGGTTTCTTTCATACCAGAACCGCGTGGCACCAGACCAGAAG
AATGATGATGATGATGGTGCATATGGCCAGAACCAGAACCGGCCAGGTTAGCGTCGAGGAACTCTTTCAA
CTGACCTTTAGACAGTGCACCCACTTTGGTTGCCGCCACTTCACCGTTTTTGAACAGCAGCAGAGTCGGG
ATACCACGGATGCCATATTTCGGCGCAGTGCCAGGGTTTTGATCGATGTTCAGTTTTGCAACGGTCAGTT
TGCCCTGATATTCGTCAGCGATTTCATCCAGAATCGGGGCGATCATTTTGCACGGACCGCACCACTCTGC
CCAGAAATCGACGAGGATCGCCCCGTCCGCTTTGAGTACATCCGTGTCAAAACTGTCGTCAGTCAGGTGA
ATAATTTTATCGCTCATATGTATATCTCCTTCTTAAAGTTAAACAAAATTATTTCTAGAGGGGAATTGTT
ATCCGCTCACAATTCCCAAGGGGGGAGTCGAT
