[The description below was written by a language model from this plasmid's Addgene catalogue record.]
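Description:
Sus1/PET32a is a bacterial expression plasmid built on the pET32a backbone (about 5.9 kb without insert) for producing the Saccharomyces cerevisiae protein Sus1 (SUS1, YBR111W-A) recombinantly in E. coli. It is selected with ampicillin and is recorded as low copy, and it is propagated in a standard cloning strain. The record does not list the promoter or origin explicitly, and no feature table is provided. However, pET32a-series vectors generally drive expression from a T7 promoter, which is consistent with the T7 sequencing primer listed, so expression would require a host supplying T7 RNA polymerase.

The 291 bp Sus1 coding sequence was inserted by restriction cloning between NcoI and NotI, both of which remain intact. This places it downstream of the backbone-encoded N-terminal thioredoxin (Trx) and His6 tags. Trx is a fusion partner commonly used to improve the solubility of small or poorly behaved proteins, while the His6 tag allows purification by immobilised metal affinity chromatography. A TEV protease recognition site has been added so that the combined His-Trx tag can be cleaved off after purification, leaving Sus1 largely free of tag sequence.

Sus1 is a small subunit of the deubiquitinating module of the yeast SAGA transcriptional coactivator complex. The associated publication concerns structural analysis of that module's assembly and function. The plasmid is therefore suited to making purified Sus1 for reconstitution of the module and for structural or biochemical studies.
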