Addgene plasmid #26963: Sus1/PET32a
Depositing lab: Cynthia Wolberger. Depositing organization: Johns Hopkins University and School of Medicine. Publication: Structural insights into the assembly and function of the SAGA deubiquitinating module. Samara NL, Datta AB, Berndsen CE, Zhang X, Yao T, Cohen RE, Wolberger C. Science. 2010 May 21. 328(5981):1025-9. 10.1126/science.1190049 PubMed 20395473.
Backbone
  Vector backbone: PET32a
  Backbone size w/o insert (bp): 5900
  Vector type: Bacterial Expression
Growth in bacteria
  Bacterial resistance: Ampicillin, 100 μg/mL
  Growth temperature: 37°C
  Growth strain: DH5alpha
  Copy number: Low Copy
Gene/Insert
  Gene/Insert name: Sus1
  Species: S. cerevisiae (budding yeast)
  Insert size (bp): 291
  Mutation: with TEV site to cleave the N-terminal his+Trx tag
  GenBank ID: NM_001184520
  Entrez Gene: SUS1 (a.k.a. YBR111W-A)
  Tag / fusion protein: His6 (N terminal on backbone); Trx (N terminal on backbone)
  Cloning method: Restriction Enzyme; 5′ cloning site NcoI (not destroyed); 3′ cloning site NotI (not destroyed)
  Sequencing primers: 5′ T7
Terms and licenses: Academic/Nonprofit Terms; Industry Terms: Not Available to Industry
How to cite: Sus1/PET32a was a gift from Cynthia Wolberger (Addgene plasmid # 26963 ; http://n2t.net/addgene:26963 ; RRID:Addgene_26963)
